>Addgene plasmid #163379 | HA-Clover-HIF-2alpha T406E | addgene full sequence | sequence record 322519 | Addgene NGS Result
TCGACGGATCGGGAGATCTCCCGATCCCCTATGGTGCACTCTCAGTACAATCTGCTCTGATGCCGCATAG
TTAAGCCAGTATCTGCTCCCTGCTTGTGTGTTGGAGGTCGCTGAGTAGTGCGCGAGCAAAATTTAAGCTA
CAACAAGGCAAGGCTTGACCGACAATTGCATGAAGAATCTGCTTAGGGTTAGGCGTTTTGCGCTGCTTCG
CGATGTACGGGCCAGATATACGCGTTGACATTGATTATTGACTAGTTATTAATAGTAATCAATTACGGGG
TCATTAGTTCATAGCCCATATATGGAGTTCCGCGTTACATAACTTACGGTAAATGGCCCGCCTGGCTGAC
CGCCCAACGACCCCCGCCCATTGACGTCAATAATGACGTATGTTCCCATAGTAACGCCAATAGGGACTTT
CCATTGACGTCAATGGGTGGAGTATTTACGGTAAACTGCCCACTTGGCAGTACATCAAGTGTATCATATG
CCAAGTACGCCCCCTATTGACGTCAATGACGGTAAATGGCCCGCCTGGCATTATGCCCAGTACATGACCT
TATGGGACTTTCCTACTTGGCAGTACATCTACGTATTAGTCATCGCTATTACCATGGTGATGCGGTTTTG
GCAGTACATCAATGGGCGTGGATAGCGGTTTGACTCACGGGGATTTCCAAGTCTCCACCCCATTGACGTC
AATGGGAGTTTGTTTTGGCACCAAAATCAACGGGACTTTCCAAAATGTCGTAACAACTCCGCCCCATTGA
CGCAAATGGGCGGTAGGCGTGTACGGTGGGAGGTCTATATAAGCAGAGCTCTCTGGCTAACTAGAGAACC
CACTGCTTACTGGCTTATCGAAATTAATACGACTCACTATAGGGAGACCCAAGCTTACCATGGCCTACCC
CTACGACGTGCCCGACTACGCCTCCCTCGGATCCATGGTGAGCAAGGGCGAGGAGCTGTTCACCGGGGTG
GTGCCCATCCTGGTCGAGCTGGACGGCGACGTAAACGGCCACAAGTTCAGCGTCCGCGGCGAGGGCGAGG
GCGATGCCACCAACGGCAAGCTGACCCTGAAGTTCATCTGCACCACCGGCAAGCTGCCCGTGCCCTGGCC
CACCCTCGTGACCACCTTCGGCTACGGCGTGGCCTGCTTCAGCCGCTACCCCGACCACATGAAGCAGCAC
GACTTCTTCAAGTCCGCCATGCCCGAAGGCTACGTCCAGGAGCGCACCATCTCTTTCAAGGACGACGGTA
CCTACAAGACCCGCGCCGAGGTGAAGTTCGAGGGCGACACCCTGGTGAACCGCATCGAGCTGAAGGGCAT
CGACTTCAAGGAGGACGGCAACATCCTGGGGCACAAGCTGGAGTACAACTTCAACAGCCACAACGTCTAT
ATCACGGCCGACAAGCAGAAGAACGGCATCAAGGCTAACTTCAAGATCCGCCACAACGTTGAGGACGGCA
GCGTGCAGCTCGCCGACCACTACCAGCAGAACACCCCCATCGGCGACGGCCCCGTGCTGCTGCCCGACAA
CCACTACCTGAGCCATCAGTCCGCCCTGAGCAAAGACCCCAACGAGAAGCGCGATCACATGGTCCTGCTG
GAGTTCGTGACCGCCGCCGGGATTACACATGGCATGGACGAGCTGTACAAGGGATCCATGACAGCTGACA
AGGAGAAGAAAAGGAGTAGCTCGGAGAGGAGGAAGGAGAAGTCCCGGGATGCTGCGCGGTGCCGGCGGAG
CAAGGAGACGGAGGTGTTCTATGAGCTGGCCCATGAGCTGCCTCTGCCCCACAGTGTGAGCTCCCATCTG
GACAAGGCCTCCATCATGCGACTGGCAATCAGCTTCCTGCGAACACACAAGCTCCTCTCCTCAGTTTGCT
CTGAAAACGAGTCCGAAGCCGAAGCTGACCAGCAGATGGACAACTTGTACCTGAAAGCCTTGGAGGGTTT
CATTGCCGTGGTGACCCAAGATGGCGACATGATCTTTCTGTCAGAAAACATCAGCAAGTTCATGGGACTT
ACACAGGTGGAGCTAACAGGACATAGTATCTTTGACTTCACTCATCCCTGCGACCATGAGGAGATTCGTG
AGAACCTGAGTCTCAAAAATGGCTCTGGTTTTGGGAAAAAAAGCAAAGACATGTCCACAGAGCGGGACTT
CTTCATGAGGATGAAGTGCACGGTCACCAACAGAGGCCGTACTGTCAACCTCAAGTCAGCCACCTGGAAG
GTCTTGCACTGCACGGGCCAGGTGAAAGTCTACAACAACTGCCCTCCTCACAATAGTCTGTGTGGCTACA
AGGAGCCCCTGCTGTCCTGCCTCATCATCATGTGTGAACCAATCCAGCACCCATCCCACATGGACATCCC
CCTGGATAGCAAGACCTTCCTGAGCCGCCACAGCATGGACATGAAGTTCACCTACTGTGATGACAGAATC
ACAGAACTGATTGGTTACCACCCTGAGGAGCTGCTTGGCCGCTCAGCCTATGAATTCTACCATGCGCTAG
ACTCCGAGAACATGACCAAGAGTCACCAGAACTTGTGCACCAAGGGTCAGGTAGTAAGTGGCCAGTACCG
GATGCTCGCAAAGCATGGGGGCTACGTGTGGCTGGAGACCCAGGGGACGGTCATCTACAACCCTCGCAAC
CTGCAGCCCCAGTGCATCATGTGTGTCAACTACGTCCTGAGTGAGATTGAGAAGAATGACGTGGTGTTCT
CCATGGACCAGACTGAATCCCTGTTCAAGCCCCACCTGATGGCCATGAACAGCATCTTTGATAGCAGTGG
CAAGGGGGCTGTGTCTGAGAAGAGTAACTTCCTATTCACCAAGCTAAAGGAGGAGCCCGAGGAGCTGGCC
CAGCTGGCTCCCGAACCAGGAGACGCCATCATCTCTCTGGATTTCGGGAATCAGAACTTCGAGGAGTCCT
CAGCCTATGGCAAGGCCATCCTGCCCCCGAGCCAGCCATGGGCCACGGAGTTGAGGAGCCACAGCACCCA
GAGCGAGGCTGGGAGCCTGCCTGCCTTCACCGTGCCCCAGGCAGCTGCCCCGGGCAGCACCACCCCCAGT
GCCACCAGCAGCAGCAGCAGCTGCTCCACGCCCAATAGCCCTGAAGACTATTACACATCTTTGGATAACG
ACCTGAAGATTGAAGTGATTGAGAAGCTCTTCGCCATGGACACAGAGGCCAAGGACCAATGCAGTACCCA
GACGGATTTCAATGAGCTGGACTTGGAGACACTGGCACCCTATATCCCCATGGACGGGGAAGACTTCCAG
CTAAGCCCCATCTGCCCCGAGGAGCGGCTCTTGGCGGAGAACCCACAGTCCACCCCCCAGCACTGCTTCA
GTGCCATGACAAACATCTTCCAGCCACTGGCCCCTGTAGCCCCGCACAGTCCCTTCCTCCTGGACAAGTT
TCAGCAGCAGCTGGAGAGCAAGAAGACAGAGCCCGAGCACCGGCCCATGTCCTCCATCTTCTTTGATGCC
GGAAGCAAAGCATCCCTGCCACCGTGCTGTGGCCAGGCCAGCACCCCTCTCTCTTCCATGGGGGGCAGAT
CCAATACCCAGTGGCCCCCAGATCCACCATTACATTTTGGGCCCACAAAGTGGGCCGTCGGGGATCAGCG
CACAGAGTTCTTGGGAGCAGCGCCGTTGGGGCCCCCTGTCTCTCCACCCCATGTCTCCACCTTCAAGACA
AGGTCTGCAAAGGGTTTTGGGGCTCGAGGCCCAGACGTGCTGAGTCCGGCCATGGTAGCCCTCTCCAACA
AGCTGAAGCTGAAGCGACAGCTGGAGTATGAAGAGCAAGCCTTCCAGGACCTGAGCGGGGGGGACCCACC
TGGTGGCAGCACCTCACATTTGATGTGGAAACGGATGAAGAACCTCAGGGGTGGGAGCTGCCCTTTGATG
CCGGACAAGCCACTGAGCGCAAATGTACCCAATGATAAGTTCACCCAAAACCCCATGAGGGGCCTGGGCC
ATCCCCTGAGACATCTGCCGCTGCCACAGCCTCCATCTGCCATCAGTCCCGGGGAGAACAGCAAGAGCAG
GTTCCCCCCACAGTGCTACGCCACCCAGTACCAGGACTACAGCCTGTCGTCAGCCCACAAGGTGTCAGGC
ATGGCAAGCCGGCTGCTCGGGCCCTCATTTGAGTCCTACCTGCTGCCCGAACTGACCAGATATGACTGTG
AGGTGAACGTGCCCGTGCTGGGAAGCTCCACGCTCCTGCAAGGAGGGGACCTCCTCAGAGCCCTGGACCA
GGCCACCTGAGATATCCATCACACTGGCGGCCGCTCGAGCATGCATCTAGAGGGCCCTATTCTATAGTGT
CACCTAAATGCTAGAGCTCGCTGATCAGCCTCGACTGTGCCTTCTAGTTGCCAGCCATCTGTTGTTTGCC
CCTCCCCCGTGCCTTCCTTGACCCTGGAAGGTGCCACTCCCACTGTCCTTTCCTAATAAAATGAGGAAAT
TGCATCGCATTGTCTGAGTAGGTGTCATTCTATTCTGGGGGGTGGGGTGGGGCAGGACAGCAAGGGGGAG
GATTGGGAAGACAATAGCAGGCATGCTGGGGATGCGGTGGGCTCTATGGCTTCTGAGGCGGAAAGAACCA
GCTGGGGCTCTAGGGGGTATCCCC
[124 nt withheld, positions 4645-4768]
C
[91 nt withheld, positions 4770-4860]
A
[49 nt withheld, positions 4862-4910]
CCTTTGACGTTGGAGTCCACGTTCTTT
[37 nt withheld, positions 4938-4974]
ACCCTATCTCGGTCTATTCTTTTGATTTATAAGGGATTTTGCCGATTTCGGCCTATTGGTTAAAAAATGA
GCTGATTTAACAAAAATTTAACGCGAATTAATTCTGTGGAATGTGTGTCAGTTAGGGTGTGGAAAGTCCC
CAGGCTCCCCAGCAGGCAGAAGTATGCAAAGCATGCATCTCAATTAGTCAGCAACCAGGTGTGGAAAGTC
CCCAGGCTCCCCAGCAGGCAGAAGTATGCAAAGCATGCATCTCAATTAGTCAGCAACCATAGTCCCGCCC
CTAACTCCGCCCATCCCGCCCCTAACTCCGCCCAGTTCCGCCCATTCTCCGCCCCATGGCTGACTAATTT
TTTTTATTTATGCAGAGGCCGAGGCCGCCTCTGCCTCTGAGCTATTCCAGAAGTAGTGAGGAGGCTTTTT
TGGAGGCCTAGGCTTTTGCAAAAAGCTCCCGGGAGCTTGTATATCCATTTTCGGATCTGATCAAGAGACA
GGATGAGGATCGTTTCGCATGATTGAACAAGATGGATTGCACGCAGGTTCTCCGGCCGCTTGGGTGGAGA
GGCTATTCGGCTATGACTGGGCACAACAGACAATCGGCTGCTCTGATGCCGCCGTGTTCCGGCTGTCAGC
GCAGGGGCGCCCGGTTCTTTTTGTCAAGACCGACCTGTCCGGTGCCCTGAATGAACTGCAGGACGAGGCA
GCGCGGCTATCGTGGCTGGCCACGACGGGCGTTCCTTGCGCAGCTGTGCTCGACGTTGTCACTGAAGCGG
GAAGGGACTGGCTGCTATTGGGCGAAGTGCCGGGGCAGGATCTCCTGTCATCTCACCTTGCTCCTGCCGA
GAAAGTATCCATCATGGCTGATGCAATGCGGCGGCTGCATACGCTTGATCCGGCTACCTGCCCATTCGAC
CACCAAGCGAAACATCGCATCGAGCGAGCACGTACTCGGATGGAAGCCGGTCTTGTCGATCAGGATGATC
TGGACGAAGAGCATCAGGGGCTCGCGCCAGCCGAACTGTTCGCCAGGCTCAAGGCGCGCATGCCCGACGG
CGAGGATCTCGTCGTGACCCATGGCGATGCCTGCTTGCCGAATATCATGGTGGAAAATGGCCGCTTTTCT
GGATTCATCGACTGTGGCCGGCTGGGTGTGGCGGACCGCTATCAGGACATAGCGTTGGCTACCCGTGATA
TTGCTGAAGAGCTTGGCGGCGAATGGGCTGACCGCTTCCTCGTGCTTTACGGTATCGCCGCTCCCGATTC
GCAGCGCATCGCCTTCTATCGCCTTCTTGACGAGTTCTTCTGAGCGGGACTCTGGGGTTCGAAATGACCG
ACCAAGCGACGCCCAACCTGCCATCACGAGATTTCGATTCCACCGCCGCCTTCTATGAAAGGTTGGGCTT
CGGAATCGTTTTCCGGGACGCCGGCTGGATGATCCTCCAGCGCGGGGATCTCATGCTGGAGTTCTTCGCC
CACCCCAACTTGTTTATTGCAGCTTATAATGGTTACAAATAAAGCAATAGCATCACAAATTTCACAAATA
AAGCATTTTTTTCACTGCATTCTAGTTGTGGTTTGTCCAAACTCATCAATGTATCTTATCATGTCTGTAT
ACCGTCGACCTCTAGCTAGAGCTTGGCGTAATCATGGTCATAGCTGTTTCCTGTGTGAAATTGTTATCCG
CTCACAATTCCACACAACATACGAGCCGGAAGCATAAAGTGTAAAGCCTGGGGTGCCTAATGAGTGAGCT
AACTCACATTAATTGCGTTGCGCTCACTGCCCGCTTTCCAGTCGGGAAACCTGTCGTGCCAGCTGCATTA
ATGAATCGGCCAACGCGCGGGGAGAGGCGGTTTGCGTATTGGGCGCTCTTCCGCTTCCTCGCTCACTGAC
TCGCTGCGCTCGGTCGTTCGGCTGCGGCGAGCGGTATCAGCTCACTCAAAGGCGGTAATACGGTTATCCA
CAGAATCAGGGGATAACGCAGGAAAGAACATGTGAGCAAAAGGCCAGCAAAAGGCCAGGAACCGTAAAAA
GGCCGCGTTGCTGGCGTTTTTCCATAGGCTCCGCCCCCCTGACGAGCATCACAAAAATCGACGCTCAAGT
CAGAGGTGGCGAAACCCGACAGGACTATAAAGATACCAGGCGTTTCCCCCTGGAAGCTCCCTCGTGCGCT
CTCCTGTTCCGACCCTGCCGCTTACCGGATACCTGTCCGCCTTTCTCCCTTCGGGAAGCGTGGCGCTTTC
TCATAGCTCACGCTGTAGGTATCTCAGTTCGGTGTAGGTCGTTCGCTCCAAGCTGGGCTGTGTGCACGAA
CCCCCCGTTCAGCCCGACCGCTGCGCCTTATCCGGTAACTATCGTCTTGAGTCCAACCCGGTAAGACACG
ACTTATCGCCACTGGCAGCAGCCACTGGTAACAGGATTAGCAGAGCGAGGTATGTAGGCGGTGCTACAGA
GTTCTTGAAGTGGTGGCCTAACTACGGCTACACTAGAAGAACAGTATTTGGTATCTGCGCTCTGCTGAAG
CCAGTTACCTTCGGAAAAAGAGTTGGTAGCTCTTGATCCGGCAAACAAACCACCGCTGGTAGCGGTGGTT
TTTTTGTTTGCAAGCAGCAGATTACGCGCAGAAAAAAAGGATCTCAAGAAGATCCTTTGATCTTTTCTAC
GGGGTCTGACGCTCAGTGGAACGAAAACTCACGTTAAGGGATTTTGGTCATGAGATTATCAAAAAGGATC
TTCACCTAGATCCTTTTAAATTAAAAATGAAGTTTTAAATCAATCTAAAGTATATATGAGTAAACTTGGT
CTGACAGTTACCAATGCTTAATCAGTGAGGCACCTATCTCAGCGATCTGTCTATTTCGTTCATCCATAGT
TGCCTGACTCCCCGTCGTGTAGATAACTACGATACGGGAGGGCTTACCATCTGGCCCCAGTGCTGCAATG
ATACCGCGAGACCCACGCTCACCGGCTCCAGATTTATCAGCAATAAACCAGCCAGCCGGAAGGGCCGAGC
GCAGAAGTGGTCCTGCAACTTTATCCGCCTCCATCCAGTCTATTAATTGTTGCCGGGAAGCTAGAGTAAG
TAGTTCGCCAGTTAATAGTTTGCGCAACGTTGTTGCCATTGCTACAGGCATCGTGGTGTCACGCTCGTCG
TTTGGTATGGCTTCATTCAGCTCCGGTTCCCAACGATCAAGGCGAGTTACATGATCCCCCATGTTGTGCA
AAAAAGCGGTTAGCTCCTTCGGTCCTCCGATCGTTGTCAGAAGTAAGTTGGCCGCAGTGTTATCACTCAT
GGTTATGGCAGCACTGCATAATTCTCTTACTGTCATGCCATCCGTAAGATGCTTTTCTGTGACTGGTGAG
TACTCAACCAAGTCATTCTGAGAATAGTGTATGCGGCGACCGAGTTGCTCTTGCCCGGCGTCAATACGGG
ATAATACCGCGCCACATAGCAGAACTTTAAAAGTGCTCATCATTGGAAAACGTTCTTCGGGGCGAAAACT
CTCAAGGATCTTACCGCTGTTGAGATCCAGTTCGATGTAACCCACTCGTGCACCCAACTGATCTTCAGCA
TCTTTTACTTTCACCAGCGTTTCTGGGTGAGCAAAAACAGGAAGGCAAAATGCCGCAAAAAAGGGAATAA
GGGCGACACGGAAATGTTGAATACTCATACTCTTCCTTTTTCAATATTATTGAAGCATTTATCAGGGTTA
TTGTCTCATGAGCGGATACATATTTGAATGTATTTAGAAAAATAAACAAATAGGGGTTCCGCGCACATTT
CCCCGAAAAGTGCCACCTGACG
Features (pLannotate 1.2.2; 22 found; start..end, strand, type, name):
     30..82      -  misc_feature   bom (fragment): basis of mobility region from pBR322
    237..616     +  enhancer       CMV enhancer: human cytomegalovirus immediate early enhancer
    617..820     +  promoter       CMV promoter: human cytomegalovirus (CMV) immediate early promoter
    816..849     +  LTR            5' LTR (truncated) (fragment): truncated 5' long terminal repeat (LTR) from HIV-1
    865..883     +  promoter       T7 promoter: promoter for bacteriophage T7 RNA polymerase
    945..1661    +  CDS            Clover: Clover is a basic (constitutively fluorescent) green/yellow fluorescent protein published in 2012, derived from Aequorea victoria. It is reported to be a rapidly-maturing weak dimer with high acid sensitivity.
   1668..4277    +  CDS            EPAS1: EPAS1_HUMAN - Also known as BHLHE73, HIF2A, MOP2, PASD2. Experimental evidence at protein level: Swiss-Prot protein existence level 1. Transcription factor involved in the induction of oxygen regulated genes. Heterodimerizes with ARNT; heterodimer binds to core DNA sequence 5'-TACGTG-3' within the hypoxia response element (HRE) of target gene promoters (By similarity). Regulates the vascular endothelial growth factor (VEGF) expression and seems to be implicated in the development of blood vessels and the tubular system of lung. May also play a role in the formation of the endothelium that give
   4331..4349    -  promoter       SP6 promoter: promoter for bacteriophage SP6 RNA polymerase
   4375..4599    +  polyA_signal   bGH poly(A) signal: bovine growth hormone polyadenylation signal
   4603..4624    +  promoter       SV40 promoter (fragment): SV40 enhancer and early promoter
   4645..5073    +  rep_origin     f1 ori (sequence partly withheld): f1 bacteriophage origin of replication; arrow indicates direction of (+) strand synthesis
   5087..5416    +  promoter       SV40 promoter: SV40 enhancer and early promoter
   5483..6274    +  CDS            neo: KKA2_KLEPN - Also known as kan, nptII. Experimental evidence at protein level: Swiss-Prot protein existence level 1. Resistance to kanamycin, neomycin, paromomycin, ribostamycin, butirosin and gentamicin B. From Klebsiella pneumoniae.
   6298..6456    +  CDS            ble (fragment): BLE_KLEPN - Experimental evidence at protein level: Swiss-Prot protein existence level 1. Binding protein with a strong affinity to the bleomycin family of antibiotics. Binds to CL990; an antimitotic-antibiotic compound. From Klebsiella pneumoniae.
   6451..6572    +  polyA_signal   SV40 poly(A) signal: SV40 polyadenylation signal
   6645..6661    -  protein_bind   lac operator: The lac repressor binds to the lac operator to inhibit transcription in E. coli. This inhibition can be relieved by adding lactose or isopropyl-β-D-thiogalactopyranoside (IPTG). lac repressor encoded by lacI
   6669..6699    -  promoter       lac promoter: promoter for the E. coli lac operon
   6714..6735    -  protein_bind   CAP binding site: CAP binding activates transcription in the presence of cAMP. E. coli catabolite activator protein
   6748..6840    -  CDS            lacI (fragment): lac repressor; lacI; The lac repressor binds to the lac operator to inhibit transcription in E. coli. This inhibition can be relieved by adding lactose or isopropyl-β-D-thiogalactopyranoside (IPTG).
   7023..7611    -  rep_origin     ori: high-copy-number ColE1/pMB1/pBR322/pUC origin of replication
   7782..8642    -  CDS            AmpR: β-lactamase; bla; confers resistance to ampicillin, carbenicillin, and related antibiotics
   8643..8747    -  promoter       AmpR promoter: bla
