[The description below was written by a language model from this plasmid's Addgene catalogue record and pLannotate feature annotations shown in this document.]
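Description:
HA-Clover-HIF-2alpha T406E is a mammalian expression plasmid of about 8.8 kb that produces human hypoxia-inducible factor 2 alpha (EPAS1) carrying a threonine-to-glutamate substitution at residue 406, fused at its N terminus to an HA epitope and the green/yellow fluorescent protein Clover. It was made by site-directed mutagenesis of the corresponding wild-type HA-Clover-HIF-2alpha plasmid, whose HIF2A coding sequence came from a HaloTag-HIF-2a clone. In bacteria it replicates from a high-copy ColE1/pUC-type origin and is selected with ampicillin through the AmpR (β-lactamase) gene. An f1 origin is also present.

Expression is driven by the CMV immediate early enhancer and promoter. The Clover coding sequence is followed almost immediately by the roughly 2.6 kb EPAS1 open reading frame, cloned between BsrGI and NotI sites, and the transcript is terminated by the bovine growth hormone polyadenylation signal. The HA tag listed in the catalogue entry is not called as a separate feature in the annotation, so its exact position is not shown. T7 and SP6 promoters flank the cassette, as is common in this type of backbone. A second unit, with the SV40 early promoter, the neomycin phosphotransferase gene and an SV40 poly(A) signal, allows G418 selection of stably transfected mammalian cells.

The Clover fusion permits live-cell imaging of HIF-2alpha localisation and abundance, while the HA tag supports antibody-based detection or pulldown. Glutamate substitutions at threonine are often used to mimic phosphorylation, but the record does not state the rationale for the T406E change. The construct is presumably meant for comparison with its wild-type counterpart.
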