Addgene plasmid #163379: HA-Clover-HIF-2alpha T406E
Purpose: Express HA- and Clover-tagged HIF-2alpha (with a site-directed mutation Thr406Glu) plasmid
Depositing lab: Violaine Sée. Depositing organization: University of Liverpool.
Backbone
  Vector backbone: HA-Clover-HIF-2_ Wildtype
  Backbone manufacturer: Leonard Daly
  Backbone size w/o insert (bp): 6163
  Vector type: Mammalian Expression
  Selectable markers: Neomycin (select with G418)
Growth in bacteria
  Bacterial resistance: Ampicillin, 100 μg/mL
  Growth temperature: 37°C
  Growth strain: DH5alpha
  Copy number: High Copy
Gene/Insert
  Gene/Insert name: Hypoxia Inducible Factor 2 alpha (alt names: HIF-2a; ESAP1)
  Species: H. sapiens (human)
  Insert size (bp): 2613
  Mutation: T406E
  Entrez Gene: EPAS1 (a.k.a. ECYT4, HIF2A, HLF, MOP2, PASD2, bHLHe73)
  Promoter: CMV Promoter
  Tag / fusion protein: HA- and Clover-tagged (N terminal on backbone)
  Cloning method: Restriction Enzyme; 5′ cloning site BsrGI (not destroyed); 3′ cloning site NotI (not destroyed)
  Sequencing primers: 5′ GCAGAACACCCCCATCGG; 3′ CAGTACCAGGACTACAGC
Resource information
  A portion of this plasmid was derived from a plasmid made by: HIF2A gene from HaloTag-HIF-2a plasmid (obtained from the Katzusa DNA Research Institute)
Terms and licenses: Academic/Nonprofit Terms; Industry Terms: Not Available to Industry
Depositor comments: Site-directed Mutagenesis
How to cite: HA-Clover-HIF-2alpha T406E was a gift from Violaine Sée (Addgene plasmid # 163379 ; http://n2t.net/addgene:163379 ; RRID:Addgene_163379)
